Addgene plasmid #52329: CLEC1B-His-bio
Purpose: Expresses full-length C-type lectin domain family 1 member B ectodomain in mammalian cells. N-terminal His tag, biotinylation sequence and rat Cd4d3+4 tag.
Depositing lab: Gavin Wright. Depositing organization: Wellcome Sanger Institute. Publication: A human platelet receptor protein microarray identifies FcepsilonR1alpha as an activating PEAR1 ligand. Sun Y, Vandenbriele C, Kauskot A, Verhamme P, Hoylaerts MF, Wright GJ. Mol Cell Proteomics. 2015 Feb 23. pii: mcp.M114.046946. 10.1074/mcp.M114.046946 PubMed 25713122.
Backbone
  Vector backbone: pTT3
  Backbone manufacturer: Yves Durocher, NRC
  Backbone size w/o insert (bp): 6749
  Total vector size (bp): 7289
  Modifications to backbone: His tag, linker, enzymatic biotinylation sequence, and rat CD4 d3+4 (HisLBio-CD4d3+4).
  Vector type: Mammalian Expression
Growth in bacteria
  Bacterial resistance: Ampicillin, 100 μg/mL
  Growth temperature: 37°C
  Growth strain: Top10
  Copy number: High Copy
Gene/Insert
  Gene/Insert name: CLEC1B (alt name: C-type lectin domain family 1 member B)
  Species: H. sapiens (human)
  Insert size (bp): 540
  Entrez Gene: CLEC1B (a.k.a. 1810061I13Rik, CLEC2, CLEC2B, PRO1384, QDED721)
  Promoter: CMV
  Tag / fusion protein: His tag (N terminal on backbone); enzymatic biotinylation sequence (N terminal on backbone); rat CD4 d3+4 (N terminal on backbone)
  Cloning method: Restriction Enzyme; 5′ cloning site NotI (not destroyed); 3′ cloning site AscI (not destroyed)
  Sequencing primers: 5′ CMV-fwd
Resource information
  A portion of this plasmid was derived from a plasmid made by: Insert was chemically synthesised.
Terms and licenses: Academic/Nonprofit Terms; Industry Terms: Not Available to Industry
Depositor comments: Article ref 105
How to cite: CLEC1B-His-bio was a gift from Gavin Wright (Addgene plasmid # 52329 ; http://n2t.net/addgene:52329 ; RRID:Addgene_52329)
