[The description below was written by a language model from this plasmid's Addgene catalogue record and pLannotate feature annotations shown in this document.]
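Description:
CLEC1B-His-bio is a mammalian expression plasmid built on the pTT3 backbone for producing the ectodomain of human C-type lectin domain family 1 member B (CLEC1B, also called CLEC2) as a soluble, tagged recombinant protein. In bacteria it is maintained as a high-copy plasmid through a ColE1/pUC-type origin and selected with ampicillin via the β-lactamase gene. The backbone also carries an Epstein-Barr virus oriP fragment, which allows episomal maintenance in cells that supply EBNA1. Short lac and tet fragments in the annotation are cloning-vector remnants.

Expression is driven by the CMV immediate-early enhancer and promoter, followed by adenovirus-derived leader and splice sequences and a chimeric intron fragment. The annotated PTP fragment on the opposite strand most likely reflects this adenoviral leader region rather than a functional gene. A fragment of a mouse immunoglobulin heavy-chain signal sequence lies just upstream of the coding region, consistent with directing the fusion into the secretory pathway. The backbone supplies a His tag, a linker, an enzymatic biotinylation sequence and rat CD4 domains 3 and 4. All of these sit N-terminal to the chemically synthesised CLEC1B insert of about 540 bp, which was cloned between NotI and AscI sites. This orientation suits a type II membrane protein, whose extracellular region is C-terminal. The feature table shows the rat Cd4 fragment immediately upstream of CLEC1B, with a rabbit β-globin polyadenylation signal downstream; the His and biotinylation sequences are not individually annotated.

The tags allow nickel-affinity purification, site-specific biotinylation for capture on streptavidin, and detection through the CD4 domains. The associated publication used a human platelet receptor protein microarray to screen for extracellular receptor–ligand interactions.
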