Features (pLannotate 1.2.2; 19 found; start..end, strand, type, name):
    223..774     +  CDS            Cd4 (fragment): CD4_RAT - Experimental evidence at protein level: Swiss-Prot protein existence level 1. Integral membrane glycoprotein that plays an essential role in the immune response and serves multiple functions in responses against both external and internal offenses. In T-cells, functions primarily as a coreceptor for MHC class II molecule:peptide complex. The antigens presented by class II peptides are derived from extracellular proteins while class I peptides are derived from cytosolic proteins. Interacts simultaneously with the T-cell receptor (TCR) and the MHC class II presented by antigen presenti
    787..1320    +  CDS            CLEC1B (fragment): CLC1B_HUMAN - Also known as CLEC2. Experimental evidence at protein level: Swiss-Prot protein existence level 1. (Microbial infection) Acts as an attachment factor for Human immunodeficiency virus type 1 (HIV-1) and facilitates its capture by platelets (PubMed:16940507). From Homo sapiens (Human).
   1387..1442    +  polyA_signal   β-globin poly(A) signal: rabbit β-globin polyadenylation signal (Gil and Proudfoot, 1987)
   1956..3637    -  rep_origin     oriP (fragment): Epstein-Barr virus oriP replication origin (Yates et al., 2000)
   3764..3868    +  promoter       AmpR promoter: bla
   3869..4729    +  CDS            AmpR: β-lactamase; bla; confers resistance to ampicillin, carbenicillin, and related antibiotics
   4900..5488    +  rep_origin     ori: high-copy-number ColE1/pMB1/pBR322/pUC origin of replication
   5671..5763    +  CDS            lacI (fragment): lac repressor; lacI; The lac repressor binds to the lac operator to inhibit transcription in E. coli. This inhibition can be relieved by adding lactose or isopropyl-β-D-thiogalactopyranoside (IPTG).
   5776..5797    +  protein_bind   CAP binding site: CAP binding activates transcription in the presence of cAMP. E. coli catabolite activator protein
   5812..5842    +  promoter       lac promoter: promoter for the E. coli lac operon
   5850..5866    +  protein_bind   lac operator: The lac repressor binds to the lac operator to inhibit transcription in E. coli. This inhibition can be relieved by adding lactose or isopropyl-β-D-thiogalactopyranoside (IPTG). lac repressor encoded by lacI
   5936..5952    +  promoter       tet promoter (fragment): E. coli promoter for tetracycline efflux protein gene
   5962..5987    -  CDS            bla(M) (fragment): β-lactamase lacking the signal sequence; bla(M); allows cytosolic expression of β-lactamase
   6161..6540    +  enhancer       CMV enhancer: human cytomegalovirus immediate early enhancer
   6542..6741    +  promoter       CMV promoter: human cytomegalovirus (CMV) immediate early promoter
   6809..6847    +  misc_feature   Ad SA (fragment): adenovirus major late transcript splice acceptor (Friedrich and Soriano, 1991)
   6880..7089    -  CDS            PTP (fragment): TERM_ADE02 - Experimental evidence at protein level: Swiss-Prot protein existence level 1. Protein covalently bound to the viral DNA that acts as a primer for viral genomic replication by DNA strand displacement. Assembles on the viral origin of replication in an initiation complex with viral polymerase, DBP, host NFIA and host POU2F1/OCT1. During initiation, the polymerase covalently couples the first dCTP with Ser- 580 of pTP. The terminal protein stimulates the template activity over 20 fold compared to protein-free templates. Neo-synthesized viral genomes are linked to two preterminal prot
   7120..7209    +  intron         chimeric intron (fragment): chimera between introns from adenovirus and immunoglobulin heavy chain genes
   7228..7274    +  CDS            IgH signal sequence (fragment): signal sequence from the mouse immunoglobulin heavy chain variable region
>Addgene plasmid #52329 | CLEC1B-His-bio | depositor full sequence | sequence record 81045 | CLEC1B-His-bio sequence 7287 bps
GCCACCATGGAGTTTCAGACCCAGGTACTCATGTCCCTGCTGCTCTGCATGTCTGGTCTGAATTCCGGCC
ACCACCATCACCACCATAGCCCCGACAGGAACCTGCCTCCTCTGGCCCCTCTGGGCCCCAACAGCGGCAG
CCCAGACCTGCATCATATTCTGGATGCACAGAAAATGGTGTGGAATCATCGTGACAGAAACCTGCCTCCA
CTAGCACCTCTGTCGACCTCCATCACGGCCTATAAGAGTGAGGGGGAGTCAGCGGAGTTCTCCTTCCCAC
TCAACCTTGGAGAGGAAAGCCTGCAGGGAGAGTTGAGATGGAAGGCAGAGAAGGCTCCTTCTTCCCAGTC
CTGGATCACCTTCTCCCTAAAGAACCAAAAGGTGTCTGTGCAGAAGTCTACTAGCAACCCCAAGTTCCAG
CTGTCCGAAACGCTCCCACTCACCCTTCAGATACCCCAGGTCTCCCTTCAGTTTGCTGGTTCTGGCAACC
TGACCCTGACTCTGGACAGAGGGATACTGTATCAGGAAGTGAACCTGGTGGTGATGAAAGTGACTCAGCC
CGACAGCAACACTTTGACCTGTGAGGTGATGGGACCCACCTCACCCAAGATGAGACTGATCTTGAAGCAG
GAGAATCAGGAGGCCAGGGTCTCCAGGCAGGAGAAAGTGATTCAAGTGCAGGCCCCTGAAGCAGGGGTGT
GGCAATGTCTACTGAGTGAAGGTGAAGAGGTCAAGATGGACTCCAAGATCCAGGTTTTATCCAAAGGGTT
GAATTCGCGGCCGCCCGGAATTTGGAGCGTGATGCAGCGGAACTACCTGCAGGGCGAGAACGAGAACCGG
ACCGGCACCCTGCAGCAGCTGGCCAAGCGGTTCTGCCAGTACGTGGTCAAGCAGAGCGAGCTGAAGGGCA
CCTTCAAGGGCCACAAGTGCAGCCCCTGCGACACCAACTGGCGGTACTACGGCGACAGCTGCTACGGCTT
CTTCCGGCACAACCTGACCTGGGAGGAAAGCAAGCAGTACTGCACCGACATGAACGCCACCCTGCTGAAG
ATCGACAACCGGAACATCGTCGAGTACATCAAGGCCCGGACACATCTGATTAGATGGGTCGGACTGAGCC
GGCAGAAAAGCAACGAAGTGTGGAAGTGGGAGGACGGCAGCGTGATCAGCGAGAATATGTTCGAGTTCCT
CGAGGACGGCAAGGGCAACATGAACTGCGCCTACTTCCACAACGGCAAGATGCACCCCACCTTTTGCGAG
AACAAGCACTACCTGATGTGCGAGCGGAAGGCCGGCATGACCAAGGTGGACCAGCTGCCCTGAGGCGCGC
CTGAATTCTTCTAGACACGTGATTAATTAAGGATCCCCCGACCTCGACCTCTGGCTAATAAAGGAAATTT
ATTTTCATTGCAATAGTGTGTTGGAATTTTTTGTGTCTCTCACTCGGAAGGACATATGGGAGGGCAAATC
ATTTGGTCGAGATCCCTCGGAGATCTCTAGCTAGAGGATCGATCCCCGCCCCGGACGAACTAAACCTGAC
TACGACATCTCTGCCCCTTCTTCGCGGGGCAGTGCATGTAATCCCTTCAGTTGGTTGGTACAACTTGCCA
ACTGGGCCCTGTTCCACATGTGACACGGGGGGGGACCAAACACAAAGGGGTTCTCTGACTGTAGTTGACA
TCCTTATAAATGGATGTGCACATTTGCCAACACTGAGTGGCTTTCATCCTGGAGCAGACTTTGCAGTCTG
TGGACTGCAACACAACATTGCCTTTATGTGTAACTCTTGGCTGAAGCTCTTACACCAATGCTGGGGGACA
TGTACCTCCCAGGGGCCCAGGAAGACTACGGGAGGCTACACCAACGTCAATCAGAGGGGCCTGTGTAGCT
ACCGATAAGCGGACCCTCAAGAGGGCATTAGCAATAGTGTTTATAAGGCCCCCTTGTTAACCCTAAACGG
GTAGCATATGCTTCCCGGGTAGTAGTATATACTATCCAGACTAACCCTAATTCAATAGCATATGTTACCC
AACGGGAAGCATATGCTATCGAATTAGGGTTAGTAAAAGGGTCCTAAGGAACAGCGATATCTCCCACCCC
ATGAGCTGTCACGGTTTTATTTACATGGGGTCAGGATTCCACGAGGGTAGTGAACCATTTTAGTCACAAG
GGCAGTGGCTGAAGATCAAGGAGCGGGCAGTGAACTCTCCTGAATCTTCGCCTGCTTCTTCATTCTCCTT
CGTTTAGCTAATAGAATAACTGCTGAGTTGTGAACAGTAAGGTGTATGTGAGGTGCTCGAAAACAAGGTT
TCAGGTGACGCCCCCAGAATAAAATTTGGACGGGGGGTTCAGTGGTGGCATTGTGCTATGACACCAATAT
AACCCTCACAAACCCCTTGGGCAATAAATACTAGTGTAGGAATGAAACATTCTGAATATCTTTAACAATA
GAAATCCATGGGGTGGGGACAAGCCGTAAAGACTGGATGTCCATCTCACACGAATTTATGGCTATGGGCA
ACACATAATCCTAGTGCAATATGATACTGGGGTTATTAAGATGTGTCCCAGGCAGGGACCAAGACAGGTG
AACCATGTTGTTACACTCTATTTGTAACAAGGGGAAAGAGAGTGGACGCCGACAGCAGCGGACTCCACTG
GTTGTCTCTAACACCCCCGAAAATTAAACGGGGCTCCACGCCAATGGGGCCCATAAACAAAGACAAGTGG
CCACTCTTTTTTTTGAAATTGTGGAGTGGGGGCACGCGTCAGCCCCCACACGCCGCCCTGCGGTTTTGGA
CTGTAAAATAAGGGTGTAATAACTTGGCTGATTGTAACCCCGCTAACCACTGCGGTCAAACCACTTGCCC
ACAAAACCACTAATGGCACCCCGGGGAATACCTGCATAAGTAGGTGGGCGGGCCAAGATAGGGGCGCGAT
TGCTGCGATCTGGAGGACAAATTACACACACTTGCGCCTGAGCGCCAAGCACAGGGTTGTTGGTCCTCAT
ATTCACGAGGTCGCTGAGAGCACGGTGGGCTAATGTTGCCATGGGTAGCATATACTACCCAAATATCTGG
ATAGCATATGCTATCCTAATCTATATCTGGGTAGCATAGGCTATCCTAATCTATATCTGGGTAGCATATG
CTATCCTAATCTATATCTGGGTAGTATATGCTATCCTAATTTATATCTGGGTAGCATAGGCTATCCTAAT
CTATATCTGGGTAGCATATGCTATCCTAATCTATATCTGGGTAGTATATGCTATCCTAATCTGTATCCGG
GTAGCATATGCTATCCTAATAGAGATTAGGGTAGTATATGCTATCCTAATTTATATCTGGGTAGCATATA
CTACCCAAATATCTGGATAGCATATGCTATCCTAATCTATATCTGGGTAGCATATGCTATCCTAATCTAT
ATCTGGGTAGCATAGGCTATCCTAATCTATATCTGGGTAGCATATGCTATCCTAATCTATATCTGGGTAG
TATATGCTATCCTAATTTATATCTGGGTAGCATAGGCTATCCTAATCTATATCTGGGTAGCATATGCTAT
CCTAATCTATATCTGGGTAGTATATGCTATCCTAATCTGTATCCGGGTAGCATATGCTATCCTCATGATA
AGCTGTCAAACATGAGAATTTTCTTGAAGACGAAAGGGCCTCGTGATACGCCTATTTTTATAGGTTAATG
TCATGATAATAATGGTTTCTTAGACGTCAGGTGGCACTTTTCGGGGAAATGTGCGCGGAACCCCTATTTG
TTTATTTTTCTAAATACATTCAAATATGTATCCGCTCATGAGACAATAACCCTGATAAATGCTTCAATAA
TATTGAAAAAGGAAGAGTATGAGTATTCAACATTTCCGTGTCGCCCTTATTCCCTTTTTTGCGGCATTTT
GCCTTCCTGTTTTTGCTCACCCAGAAACGCTGGTGAAAGTAAAAGATGCTGAAGATCAGTTGGGTGCACG
AGTGGGTTACATCGAACTGGATCTCAACAGCGGTAAGATCCTTGAGAGTTTTCGCCCCGAAGAACGTTTT
CCAATGATGAGCACTTTTAAAGTTCTGCTATGTGGCGCGGTATTATCCCGTGTTGACGCCGGGCAAGAGC
AACTCGGTCGCCGCATACACTATTCTCAGAATGACTTGGTTGAGTACTCACCAGTCACAGAAAAGCATCT
TACGGATGGCATGACAGTAAGAGAATTATGCAGTGCTGCCATAACCATGAGTGATAACACTGCGGCCAAC
TTACTTCTGACAACGATCGGAGGACCGAAGGAGCTAACCGCTTTTTTGCACAACATGGGGGATCATGTAA
CTCGCCTTGATCGTTGGGAACCGGAGCTGAATGAAGCCATACCAAACGACGAGCGTGACACCACGATGCC
TGCAGCAATGGCAACAACGTTGCGCAAACTATTAACTGGCGAACTACTTACTCTAGCTTCCCGGCAACAA
TTAATAGACTGGATGGAGGCGGATAAAGTTGCAGGACCACTTCTGCGCTCGGCCCTTCCGGCTGGCTGGT
TTATTGCTGATAAATCTGGAGCCGGTGAGCGTGGGTCTCGCGGTATCATTGCAGCACTGGGGCCAGATGG
TAAGCCCTCCCGTATCGTAGTTATCTACACGACGGGGAGTCAGGCAACTATGGATGAACGAAATAGACAG
ATCGCTGAGATAGGTGCCTCACTGATTAAGCATTGGTAACTGTCAGACCAAGTTTACTCATATATACTTT
AGATTGATTTAAAACTTCATTTTTAATTTAAAAGGATCTAGGTGAAGATCCTTTTTGATAATCTCATGAC
CAAAATCCCTTAACGTGAGTTTTCGTTCCACTGAGCGTCAGACCCCGTAGAAAAGATCAAAGGATCTTCT
TGAGATCCTTTTTTTCTGCGCGTAATCTGCTGCTTGCAAACAAAAAAACCACCGCTACCAGCGGTGGTTT
GTTTGCCGGATCAAGAGCTACCAACTCTTTTTCCGAAGGTAACTGGCTTCAGCAGAGCGCAGATACCAAA
TACTGTTCTTCTAGTGTAGCCGTAGTTAGGCCACCACTTCAAGAACTCTGTAGCACCGCCTACATACCTC
GCTCTGCTAATCCTGTTACCAGTGGCTGCTGCCAGTGGCGATAAGTCGTGTCTTACCGGGTTGGACTCAA
GACGATAGTTACCGGATAAGGCGCAGCGGTCGGGCTGAACGGGGGGTTCGTGCACACAGCCCAGCTTGGA
GCGAACGACCTACACCGAACTGAGATACCTACAGCGTGAGCTATGAGAAAGCGCCACGCTTCCCGAAGGG
AGAAAGGCGGACAGGTATCCGGTAAGCGGCAGGGTCGGAACAGGAGAGCGCACGAGGGAGCTTCCAGGGG
GAAACGCCTGGTATCTTTATAGTCCTGTCGGGTTTCGCCACCTCTGACTTGAGCGTCGATTTTTGTGATG
CTCGTCAGGGGGGCGGAGCCTATGGAAAAACGCCAGCAACGCGGCCTTTTTACGGTTCCTGGCCTTTTGC
TGGCCTTTTGCTCACATGTTCTTTCCTGCGTTATCCCCTGATTCTGTGGATAACCGTATTACCGCCTTTG
AGTGAGCTGATACCGCTCGCCGCAGCCGAACGACCGAGCGCAGCGAGTCAGTGAGCGAGGAAGCGGAAGA
GCGCCCAATACGCAAACCGCCTCTCCCCGCGCGTTGGCCGATTCATTAATGCAGCTGGCACGACAGGTTT
CCCGACTGGAAAGCGGGCAGTGAGCGCAACGCAATTAATGTGAGTTAGCTCACTCATTAGGCACCCCAGG
CTTTACACTTTATGCTTCCGGCTCGTATGTTGTGTGGAATTGTGAGCGGATAACAATTTCACACAGGAAA
CAGCTATGACCATGATTACGCCAAGCTCTAGCTAGAGGTCGACCAATTCTCATGTTTGACAGCTTATCAT
CGCAGATCCGGGCAACGTTGTTGCCATTGCTGCAGGCGCAGAACTGGTAGGTATGGAAGATCTATACATT
GAATCAATATTGGCAATTAGCCATATTAGTCATTGGTTATATAGCATAAATCAATATTGGCTATTGGCCA
TTGCATACGTTGTATCTATATCATAATATGTACATTTATATTGGCTCATGTCCAATATGACCGCCATGTT
GACATTGATTATTGACTAGTTATTAATAGTAATCAATTACGGGGTCATTAGTTCATAGCCCATATATGGA
GTTCCGCGTTACATAACTTACGGTAAATGGCCCGCCTGGCTGACCGCCCAACGACCCCCGCCCATTGACG
TCAATAATGACGTATGTTCCCATAGTAACGCCAATAGGGACTTTCCATTGACGTCAATGGGTGGAGTATT
TACGGTAAACTGCCCACTTGGCAGTACATCAAGTGTATCATATGCCAAGTCCGCCCCCTATTGACGTCAA
TGACGGTAAATGGCCCGCCTGGCATTATGCCCAGTACATGACCTTACGGGACTTTCCTACTTGGCAGTAC
ATCTACGTATTAGTCATCGCTATTACCATGGTGATGCGGTTTTGGCAGTACACCAATGGGCGTGGATAGC
GGTTTGACTCACGGGGATTTCCAAGTCTCCACCCCATTGACGTCAATGGGAGTTTGTTTTGGCACCAAAA
TCAACGGGACTTTCCAAAATGTCGTAATAACCCCGCCCCGTTGACGCAAATGGGCGGTAGGCGTGTACGG
TGGGAGGTCTATATAAGCAGAGCTCGTTTAGTGAACCGTCAGATCCTCACTCTCTTCCGCATCGCTGTCT
GCGAGGGCCAGCTGTTGGGCTCGCGGTTGAGGACAAACTCTTCGCGGTCTTTCCAGTACTCTTGGATCGG
AAACCCGTCGGCCTCCGAACGGTACTCCGCCACCGAGGGACCTGAGCGAGTCCGCATCGACCGGATCGGA
AAACCTCTCGAGAAAGGCGTCTAACCAGTCACAGTCGCAAGGTAGGCTGAGCACCGTGGCGGGCGGCAGC
GGGTGGCGGTCGGGGTTGTTTCTGGCGGAGGTGCTGCTGATGATGTAATTAAAGTAGGCGGTCTTGAGAC
GGCGGATGGTCGAGGTGAGGTGTGGCAGGCTTGAGATCCAGCTGTTGGGGTGAGTACTCCCTCTCAAAAG
CGGGCATTACTTCTGCGCTAAGATTGTCAGTTTCCAAAAACGAGGAGGATTTGATATTCACCTGGCCCGA
TCTGGCCATACACTTGAGTGACAATGACATCCACTTTGCCTTTCTCTCCACAGGTGTCCACTCCCAGGTC
CAAGTTT
