>Addgene plasmid #52329 | CLEC1B-His-bio | addgene partial sequence | sequence record 93982 | pMT2-F 5'-TTGCCTTTCTCTCCACAGGT-3'
CAGACCCAGGTACTCATGTCCCTGCTGCTCTGCATGTCTGGTCTGAATTCCGGCCACCACCATCACCACC
ATAGCCCCGACAGGAACCTGCCTCCTCTGGCCCCTCTGGGCCCCAACAGCGGCAGCCCAGACCTGCATCA
TATTCTGGATGCACAGAAAATGGTGTGGAATCATCGTGACAGAAACCTGCCTCCACTAGCACCTCTGTCG
ACCTCCATCACGGCCTATAAGAGTGAGGGGGAGTCAGCGGAGTTCTCCTTCCCACTCAACCTTGGAGAGG
AAAGCCTGCAGGGAGAGTTGAGATGGAAGGCAGAGAAGGCTCCTTCTTCCCAGTCCTGGATCACCTTCTC
CCTAAAGAACCAAAAGGTGTCTGTGCAGAAGTCTACTAGCAACCCCAAGTTCCAGCTGTCCGAAACGCTC
CCACTCACCCTTCAGATACCCCAGGTCTCCCTTCAGTTTGCTGGTTCTGGCAACCTGACCCTGACTCTGG
ACAGAGGGATACTGTATCAGGAAGTGAACCTGGTGGTGATGAAAGTGACTCAGCCCGACAGCAACACTTT
GACCTGTGAGGTGATGGGACCCACCTCACCCAAGATGAGACTGATCTTGAAGCAGGAGAATCAGGAGGCC
AGGGTCTCCAGGCAGGAGAAAGTGATTCAAGTGCAGGCCCCTGAAGCAGGGGTGTGGCAATGTCTACTGA
GTGAAGGTGAAGAGGTCAAGATGGACTCCAAGATCCAGGTTTTATCCAAAGGGTTGAATTCGCGGCCGCC
CGGAATTTGGAGCGTGATGCAGCGGAACTACCTGCAGGGCGAGAACGAGAACCGGACCGGCACCCTGCAG
CAGCTGGCCAAGCGGTTCTGCCAGTACGTGGTCAAGCA
