>Addgene plasmid #52329 | CLEC1B-His-bio | addgene partial sequence | sequence record 94117 | rb_glob_PA_term-R 5'-CCCATATGTCCTTCCGAGTG-3'
AATAAATTTCCTTTATTAGCCAGAGGTCGAGGTCGGGGGATCCTTAATTAATCACGTGTCTAGAAGAATT
CAGGCGCGCCTCAGGGCAGCTGGTCCACCTTGGTCATGCCGGCCTTCCGCTCGCACATCAGGTAGTGCTT
GTTCTCGCAAAAGGTGGGGTGCATCTTGCCGTTGTGGAAGTAGGCGCAGTTCATGTTGCCCTTGCCGTCC
TCGAGGAACTCGAACATATTCTCGCTGATCACGCTGCCGTCCTCCCACTTCCACACTTCGTTGCTTTTCT
GCCGGCTCAGTCCGACCCATCTAATCAGATGTGTCCGGGCCTTGATGTACTCGACGATGTTCCGGTTGTC
GATCTTCAGCAGGGTGGCGTTCATGTCGGTGCAGTACTGCTTGCTTTCCTCCCAGGTCAGGTTGTGCCGG
AAGAAGCCGTAGCAGCTGTCGCCGTAGTACCGCCAGTTGGTGTCGCAGGGGCTGCACTTGTGGCCCTTGA
AGGTGCCCTTCAGCTCGCTCTGCTTGACCACGTACTGGCAGAACCGCTTGGCCAGCTGCTGCAGGGTGCC
GGTCCGGTTCTCGTTCTCGCCCTGCAGGTAGTTCCGCTGCATCACGCTCCAAATTCCGGGCGGCCGCGAA
TTCAACCCTTTGGATAAAACCTGGATCTTGGAGTCCATCTTGACCTCTTCACCTTCACTCAGTAGACATT
GCCACACCCCTGCTTCAGGGGCCTGCACTTGAATCACTTTCTCCTGCCTGGAGACCCTGGCCTCCTGATT
CTCCTGCTTCAAGATCAGTCTCATCTTGGGTGAGGTGGGTCCCATCACCTCACAGGTCAAAGTGTTGCTG
TCGGGCTGAGTCACTTTCATCACCACCAGGTTCACTTCCTGATACAGTATCCCTCTGTCCAGAGTCAGGG
TCAGGTTGCCAGAACCAGCAA
